Addgene plasmid #68056: pC4-RhE-FRB-Fis1
Purpose: express Fis1 tail-anchored FRB for heterodimerization with FKBP in mammalian cells
Depositing lab: Richard Youle. Depositing organization: National Institute of Neurological Disorders and Strokes (NINDS). Publication: p62/SQSTM1 is required for Parkin-induced mitochondrial clustering but not mitophagy; VDAC1 is dispensable for both. Narendra D, Kane LA, Hauser DN, Fearnley IM, Youle RJ. Autophagy. 2010 Nov;6(8):1090-106. 13426 PubMed 20890124.
Backbone
  Vector backbone: pC4-RhE (now pHet-1)
  Backbone manufacturer: ARIAD (now Clontech)
  Backbone size w/o insert (bp): 5329
  Total vector size (bp): 5473
  Vector type: Mammalian Expression
Growth in bacteria
  Bacterial resistance: Ampicillin, 100 μg/mL
  Growth temperature: 37°C
  Growth strain: DH5alpha
  Copy number: High Copy
Gene/Insert
  Gene/Insert name: Fis1
  Species: H. sapiens (human)
  Insert size (bp): 183
  Mutation: Fis1 tail (aa 93-152)
  Entrez Gene: FIS1 (a.k.a. CGI-135, TTC11)
  Tag / fusion protein: FRB (N terminal on backbone)
  Cloning method: Restriction Enzyme; 5′ cloning site SpeI (not destroyed); 3′ cloning site BamHI (not destroyed)
  Sequencing primers: 5′ CMVf: CGC AAA TGG GCG GTA GGC GTG; 3′ Bglob-intron-R: TTTGCCCCCTCCATATAACA
Terms and licenses: Academic/Nonprofit Terms; Industry Terms: Not Available to Industry
How to cite: pC4-RhE-FRB-Fis1 was a gift from Richard Youle (Addgene plasmid # 68056 ; http://n2t.net/addgene:68056 ; RRID:Addgene_68056)
