[The description below was written by a language model from this plasmid's Addgene catalogue record and pLannotate feature annotations shown in this document.]
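Description:
pC4-RhE-FRB-Fis1 is a mammalian expression plasmid of 5,473 bp built on the pC4-RhE backbone (later renamed pHet-1) from the ARIAD/Clontech regulated heterodimerization system. It is maintained in E. coli as a high-copy plasmid through a ColE1/pUC-type origin and selected with ampicillin via the β-lactamase gene. An f1 origin is also present, along with leftover fragments of lacZα, lacI, rop and bom and a T7 promoter that appear to be backbone remnants. An SV40 early promoter segment is annotated on the reverse strand, but no mammalian selection marker is annotated, which fits transient expression.

The expression cassette is driven by the human CMV immediate-early enhancer and promoter, followed by the HSV TK 5' untranslated region. The open reading frame encodes FRB*, the T2098L mutant of the FKBP-rapamycin binding domain of human FRAP, which can bind synthetic rapamycin analogues such as AP21967. FRB* is fused at its C-terminus to the tail portion of human FIS1 (amino acids 93-152), inserted between SpeI and BamHI sites. Downstream lie a rabbit β-globin intron, a short β-globin exon sequence and the β-globin polyadenylation signal, which support transcript processing.

FIS1 acts at the mitochondrial surface (and in peroxisomal fission), and its tail-anchor segment is used here to tether FRB to that membrane. Adding a dimerizing ligand should then recruit any co-expressed FKBP-fused protein to the anchored FRB. The stated purpose is this inducible heterodimerization with FKBP in mammalian cells, and the plasmid was deposited in connection with work on Parkin-induced mitochondrial clustering and mitophagy.
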