Features (pLannotate 1.2.2; 18 found; start..end, strand, type, name):
     19..322     +  enhancer       CMV enhancer: human cytomegalovirus immediate early enhancer
    323..526     +  promoter       CMV promoter: human cytomegalovirus (CMV) immediate early promoter
    616..655     +  5'UTR          HSV TK 5'-UTR: 5' untranslated region from the herpes simplex virus thymidine kinase gene
    688..966     +  CDS            FRB*: T2098L mutant of FKBP-rapamycin binding domain of human FRAP binds synthetic ligands such as AP21967
    973..1152    +  CDS            FIS1 (fragment): FIS1_HUMAN - Also known as TTC11. Experimental evidence at protein level: Swiss-Prot protein existence level 1. Involved in the fragmentation of the mitochondrial network and its perinuclear clustering. Plays a minor role in the recruitment and association of the fission mediator dynamin-related protein 1 (DNM1L) to the mitochondrial surface and mitochondrial fission. Can induce cytochrome c release from the mitochondrion to the cytosol, ultimately leading to apoptosis. Also mediates peroxisomal fission. From Homo sapiens (Human).
   1175..1747    +  intron         β-globin intron: intron from rabbit β-globin gene
   1751..1873    +  CDS            HBB: HBB_COLGU - Experimental evidence at transcript level: Swiss-Prot protein existence level 2. Involved in oxygen transport from the lung to the various peripheral tissues. From Colobus guereza (Mantled guereza) (Eastern black-and-white colobus monkey).
   1944..1999    +  polyA_signal   β-globin poly(A) signal: rabbit β-globin polyadenylation signal (Gil and Proudfoot, 1987)
   2337..2527    -  promoter       SV40 promoter: SV40 early promoter
   2527..2581    -  CDS            lacI (fragment): lac repressor; lacI; The lac repressor binds to the lac operator to inhibit transcription in E. coli. This inhibition can be relieved by adding lactose or isopropyl-β-D-thiogalactopyranoside (IPTG).
   2764..3352    -  rep_origin     ori: high-copy-number ColE1/pMB1/pBR322/pUC origin of replication
   3523..4395    -  CDS            AmpR: β-lactamase; bla; confers resistance to ampicillin, carbenicillin, and related antibiotics
   4396..4500    -  promoter       AmpR promoter: bla
   4595..4630    +  CDS            rop (fragment): Rop protein, which maintains plasmids at low copy number; rop
   4732..4831    +  misc_feature   bom (fragment): basis of mobility region from pBR322
   4832..5287    -  rep_origin     f1 ori (sequence partly withheld): f1 bacteriophage origin of replication; arrow indicates direction of (+) strand synthesis
   5295..5452    -  CDS            lacZα (fragment): LacZα fragment of β-galactosidase; lacZ fragment
   5455..5473    +  promoter       T7 promoter: promoter for bacteriophage T7 RNA polymerase
>Addgene plasmid #68056 | pC4-RhE-FRB-Fis1 | depositor full sequence | sequence record 118629 | pC4-RhE-FRB-Fis1 sequence 5473 bps
ACGCGTTCGAGCTCGCCCCGTTACATAACTTACGGTAAATGGCCCGCCTGGCTGACCGCCCAACGACCCC
CGCCCATTGACGTCAATAATGACGTATGTTCCCATAGTAACGCCAATAGGGACTTTCCATTGACGTCAAT
GGGTGGAGTATTTACGGTAAACTGCCCACTTGGCAGTACATCAAGTGTATCATATGCCAAGTACGCCCCC
TATTGACGTCAATGACGGTAAATGGCCCGCCTGGCATTATGCCCAGTACATGACCTTATGGGACTTTCCT
ACTTGGCAGTACATCTACGTATTAGTCATCGCTATTACCATGGTGATGCGGTTTTGGCAGTACATCAATG
GGCGTGGATAGCGGTTTGACTCACGGGGATTTCCAAGTCTCCACCCCATTGACGTCAATGGGAGTTTGTT
TTGGCACCAAAATCAACGGGACTTTCCAAAATGTCGTAACAACTCCGCCCCATTGACGCAAATGGGCGGT
AGGCGTGTACGGTGGGAGGTCTATATAAGCAGAGCTCGTTTAGTGAACCGTCAGATCGCCTGGAGACGCC
ATCCACGCTGTTTTGACCTCCATAGAAGACACCGGGACCGATCCAGCCTCCGGGGGATCTTGGTGGCGTG
AAACTCCCGCACCTCTTCGGCCAGCGAATTCCAGAAGCCGCCACCATGGCTTCTAGAATCCTCTGGCATG
AGATGTGGCATGAAGGCCTGGAAGAGGCATCTCGTTTGTACTTTGGGGAAAGGAACGTGAAAGGCATGTT
TGAGGTGCTGGAGCCCTTGCATGCTATGATGGAACGGGGCCCCCAGACTCTGAAGGAAACATCCTTTAAT
CAGGCCTATGGTCGAGATTTAATGGAGGCCCAAGAGTGGTGCAGGAAGTACATGAAATCAGGGAATGTCA
AGGACCTCCTCCAAGCCTGGGACCTCTATTATCATGTGTTCCGACGAATCTCAAAGACTAGTTACGTCCG
CGGGTTGCTGCAGACAGAGCCCCAGAACAACCAGGCCAAGGAACTGGAGCGGCTCATTGACAAGGCCATG
AAGAAAGATGGACTCGTGGGCATGGCCATCGTGGGAGGCATGGCCCTGGGTGTGGCGGGACTGGCCGGAC
TCATCGGACTTGCTGTGTCCAAGTCCAAATCCTGAGGATCCTGAGAACTTCAGGGTGAGTTTGGGGACCC
TTGATTGTTCTTTCTTTTTCGCTATTGTAAAATTCATGTTATATGGAGGGGGCAAAGTTTTCAGGGTGTT
GTTTAGAATGGGAAGATGTCCCTTGTATCACCATGGACCCTCATGATAATTTTGTTTCTTTCACTTTCTA
CTCTGTTGACAACCATTGTCTCCTCTTATTTTCTTTTCATTTTCTGTAACTTTTTCGTTAAACTTTAGCT
TGCATTTGTAACGAATTTTTAAATTCACTTTTGTTTATTTGTCAGATTGTAAGTACTTTCTCTAATCACT
TTTTTTTCAAGGCAATCAGGGTATATTATATTGTACTTCAGCACAGTTTTAGAGAACAATTGTTATAATT
AAATGATAAGGTAGAATATTTCTGCATATAAATTCTGGCTGGCGTGGAAATATTCTTATTGGTAGAAACA
ACTACATCCTGGTCATCATCCTGCCTTTCTCTTTATGGTTACAATGATATACACTGTTTGAGATGAGGAT
AAAATACTCTGAGTCCAAACCGGGCCCCTCTGCTAACCATGTTCATGCCTTCTTCTTTTTCCTACAGCTC
CTGGGCAACGTGCTGGTTGTTGTGCTGTCTCATCATTTTGGCAAAGGATTCACTCCTCAGGTGCAGGCTG
CCTATCAGAAGGTGGTGGCTGGTGTGGCCAATGCCCTGGCTCACAAATACCACTGAGATCTTTTTCCCTC
TGCCAAAAATTATGGGGACATCATGAAGCCCCTTGAGCATCTGACTTCTGGCTAATAAAGGAAATTTATT
TTCATTGCAATAGTGTGTTGGAATTTTTTGTGTCTCTCACTCGGAAGGACATATGGGAGGGCAAATCATT
TAAAACATCAGAATGAGTATTTGGTTTAGAGTTTGGCAACATATGCCATATGCTGGCTGCCATGAACAAA
GGTGGCTATAAAGAGGTCATCAGTATATGAAACAGCCCCCTGCTGTCCATTCCTTATTCCATAGAAAAGC
CTTGACTTGAGGTTAGATTTTTTTTATATTTTGTTTTGTGTTATTTTTTTCTTTAACATCCCTAAAATTT
TCCTTACATGTTTTACTAGCCAGATTTTTCCTCCTCTCCTGACTACTCCCAGTCATAGCTGTCCCTCTTC
TCTTATGAAGATCCCTCGAGGAGCTTTTTGCAAAAGCCCTAGGCCTCCAAAAAAGCCTCTTCACTACTTC
TGGAATAGCTCAGAGGCCGAGGCGGCCTCGGCCTCTGCATAAATAAAAAAAATTAGTCAGCCATGGGGCG
GAGAATGGGCGGAACTGGGCGGAGTTAGGGGCGGGATGGGCGGAGTTAGGGGCGGGACTATGGTTGCTGA
CTAATTGCTGCATTAATGAATCGGCCAACGCGCGGGGAGAGGCGGTTTGCGTATTGGGCGCTCTTCCGCT
TCCTCGCTCACTGACTCGCTGCGCTCGGTCGTTCGGCTGCGGCGAGCGGTATCAGCTCACTCAAAGGCGG
TAATACGGTTATCCACAGAATCAGGGGATAACGCAGGAAAGAACATGTGAGCAAAAGGCCAGCAAAAGGC
CAGGAACCGTAAAAAGGCCGCGTTGCTGGCGTTTTTCCATAGGCTCCGCCCCCCTGACGAGCATCACAAA
AATCGACGCTCAAGTCAGAGGTGGCGAAACCCGACAGGACTATAAAGATACCAGGCGTTTCCCCCTGGAA
GCTCCCTCGTGCGCTCTCCTGTTCCGACCCTGCCGCTTACCGGATACCTGTCCGCCTTTCTCCCTTCGGG
AAGCGTGGCGCTTTCTCATAGCTCACGCTGTAGGTATCTCAGTTCGGTGTAGGTCGTTCGCTCCAAGCTG
GGCTGTGTGCACGAACCCCCCGTTCAGCCCGACCGCTGCGCCTTATCCGGTAACTATCGTCTTGAGTCCA
ACCCGGTAAGACACGACTTATCGCCACTGGCAGCAGCCACTGGTAACAGGATTAGCAGAGCGAGGTATGT
AGGCGGTGCTACAGAGTTCTTGAAGTGGTGGCCTAACTACGGCTACACTAGAAGGACAGTATTTGGTATC
TGCGCTCTGCTGAAGCCAGTTACCTTCGGAAAAAGAGTTGGTAGCTCTTGATCCGGCAAACAAACCACCG
CTGGTAGCGGTGGTTTTTTTGTTTGCAAGCAGCAGATTACGCGCAGAAAAAAAGGATCTCAAGAAGATCC
TTTGATCTTTTCTACGGGGTCTGACGCTCAGTGGAACGAAAACTCACGTTAAGGGATTTTGGTCATGAGA
TTATCAAAAAGGATCTTCACCTAGATCCTTTTAAATTAAAAATGAAGTTTTAAATCAATCTAAAGTATAT
ATGAGTAAACTTGGTCTGACAGTTACCAATGCTTAATCAGTGAGGCACCTATCTCAGCGATCTGTCTATT
TCGTTCATCCATAGTTGCCTGACTCCCCGTCGTGTAGATAACTACGATACGGGAGGGCTTACCATCTGGC
CCCAGTGCTGCAATGATACCGCGAGACCCACGCTCACCGGCTCCAGATTTATCAGCAATAAACCAGCCAG
CCGGAAGGGCCGAGCGCAGAAGTGGTCCTGCAACTTTATCCGCCTCCATCCAGTCTATTAATTGTTGCCG
GGAAGCTAGAGTAAGTAGTTCGCCAGTTAATAGTTTGCGCAACGTTGTTGCCATTGCTACAGGCATCGTG
GTGTCACGCTCGTCGTTTGGTATGGCTTCATTCAGCTCCGGTTCCCAACGATCAAGGCGAGTTACATGAT
CCCCCATGTTGTGCAAAAAAGCGGTTAGCTCCTTCGGTCCTCCGATCGTTGTCAGAAGTAAGTTGGCCGC
AGTGTTATCACTCATGGTTATGGCAGCACTGCATAATTCTCTTACTGTCATGCCATCCGTAAGATGCTTT
TCTGTGACTGGTGAGTACTCAACCAAGTCATTCTGAGAATAGTGTATGCGGCGACCGAGTTGCTCTTGCC
CGGCGTCAATACGGGATAATACCGCGCCACATAGCAGAACTTTAAAAGTGCTCATCATTGCCACCTCCAC
CTGAAAACGTTCTTCGGGGCGAAAACTCTCAAGGATCTTACCGCTGTTGAGATCCAGTTCGATGTAACCC
ACTCGTGCACCCAACTGATCTTCAGCATCTTTTACTTTCACCAGCGTTTCTGGGTGAGCAAAAACAGGAA
GGCAAAATGCCGCAAAAAAGGGAATAAGGGCGACACGGAAATGTTGAATACTCATACTCTTCCTTTTTCA
ATATTATTGAAGCATTTATCAGGGTTATTGTCTCATGAGCGGATACATATTTGAATGTATTTAGAAAAAT
AAACAAATAGGGGTTCCGCGCACATTTCCCCGAAAAGTGCCACCTGACGTCTAAGAAACCATTATTATCA
TGACATTAACCTATAAAAATAGGCGTATCACGAGGCCCTTTCGTCTCGCGCGTTTCGGTGATGACGGTGA
AAACCTCTGACACATGCAGCTCCCGGAGACGGTCACAGCTTGTCTGTAAGCGGATGCCGGGAGCAGACAA
GCCCGTCAGGGCGCGTCAGCGGGTGTTGGCGGGTGTCGGGGCTGGCTTAACTATGCGGCATCAGAGCAGA
TTGTACTGAGAGTGCACCATATGCGGTGTGAAATACCGCACAGATGCGTAAGGAGAAAATACCGCATCAG
GAAATTGTAAACGTTAATATTTTGTTAAAATTCGCGTTAAATTTTTGTTAAATCAGCTCATTTTTTAACC
AATAGGCCGAAATCGGCAAAATCCCTTATAAATCAAAAGAATAGACCGAGATAGGGT
[37 nt withheld, positions 4958-4994]
AAAGAACGTGGACTCCAACGTCAAAGG
[49 nt withheld, positions 5022-5070]
T
[91 nt withheld, positions 5072-5162]
G
[124 nt withheld, positions 5164-5287]
CGCGCCATTCGCCATTCAGGCTGCGCAACTGTTGGGAAGGGCGATCGGTGCGGGCCTCTTCGCTATTACG
CCAGCTGGCGAAAGGGGGATGTGCTGCAAGGCGATTAAGTTGGGTAACGCCAGGGTTTTCCCAGTCACGA
CGTTGTAAAACGACGGCCAGTGAATTGTAATACGACTCACTATAGG
