>Addgene plasmid #68056 | pC4-RhE-FRB-Fis1 | addgene partial sequence | sequence record 122002 | CMV-F 5'-CGCAAATGGGCGGTAGGCGTG-3'
GGCGTGAAACTCCCGCACCTCTTCGGCCAGCGAATTCCAGAAGCCGCCACCATGGCTTCTAGAATCCTCT
GGCATGAGATGTGGCATGAAGGCCTGGAAGAGGCATCTCGTTTGTACTTTGGGGAAAGGAACGTGAAAGG
CATGTTTGAGGTGCTGGAGCCCTTGCATGCTATGATGGAACGGGGCCCCCAGACTCTGAAGGAAACATCC
TTTAATCAGGCCTATGGTCGAGATTTAATGGAGGCCCAAGAGTGGTGCAGGAAGTACATGAAATCAGGGA
ATGTCAAGGACCTCCTCCAAGCCTGGGACCTCTATTATCATGTGTTCCGACGAATCTCAAAGACTA
