>Addgene plasmid #68056 | pC4-RhE-FRB-Fis1 | addgene partial sequence | sequence record 122003 | Bglob-intron-R 5'-TTTGCCCCCTCCATATAACA-3'
ACAATCAAGGGTCCCCAAACTCACCCTGAAGTTCTCAGGATCCTCAGGATTTGGACTTGGACACAGCAAG
TCCGATGAGTCCGGCCAGTCCCGCCACACCCAGGGCCATGCCTCCCACGATGGCCATGCCCACGAGTCCA
TCTTTCTTCATGGCCTTGTCAATGAGCCGCTCCAGTTCCTTGGCCTGGTTGTTCTGGGGCTCTGTCTGCA
GCAACCCGCGGACGTAACTAGTCTTTGAGATTCGTCGGAACACATGATAATAGAGGTCCCAGGCTTGGAG
GAGGTCCTTGACATTCCCTGATTTCATGTACTTCCTGCACCACTCTTGGGCCTCCATTAAATCTCGACCA
TA
